>Addgene plasmid #56503 | mWasabi-Farnesyl-5 | depositor partial sequence | sequence record 87397 | insert sequence
GACGTCAGATCCGCTAGCGCTACCGGTCGCCACCATGGTGAGCAAGGGCGAGGAGACCACAATGGGCGTA
ATCAAGCCCGACATGAAGATCAAGCTGAAGATGGAGGGCAACGTGAATGGCCACGCCTTCGTGATCGAGG
GCGAGGGCGAGGGCAAGCCCTACGACGGCACCAACACCATCAACCTGGAGGTGAAGGAGGGAGCCCCCCT
GCCCTTCTCCTACGACATTCTGACCACCGCGTTCAGTTACGGCAACAGGGCCTTCACCAAGTACCCCGAC
GACATCCCCAACTACTTCAAGCAGTCCTTCCCCGAGGGCTACTCTTGGGAGCGCACCATGACCTTCGAGG
ACAAGGGCATCGTGAAGGTGAAGTCCGACATCTCCATGGAGGAGGACTCCTTCATCTACGAGATACACCT
CAAGGGCGAGAACTTCCCCCCCAACGGCCCCGTGATGCAGAAGGAGACCACCGGCTGGGACGCCTCCACC
GAGAGGATGTACGTGCGCGACGGCGTGCTGAAGGGCGACGTCAAGATGAAGCTGCTGCTGGAGGGCGGCG
GCCACCACCGCGTTGACTTCAAGACCATCTACAGGGCCAAGAAGGCGGTGAAGCTGCCCGACTATCACTT
TGTGGACCACCGCATCGAGATCCTGAACCACGACAAGGACTACAACAAGGTGACCGTTTACGAGATCGCC
GTGGCCCGCAACTCCACCGACGGCATGGACGAGCTGTACAAGTCCGGACTCAGATCTAAGCTGAACCCTC
CTGATGAGAGTGGCCCCGGCTGCATGAGCTGCAAGTGTGTGCTCTCCTGAGAATTCTGCAGTCGACGGTA
CCGCGGGCCCGGGATCCACCGGATCTAGATAACTGATCATAATCAGCCATACCACATTGAG
