>Addgene plasmid #56503 | mWasabi-Farnesyl-5 | addgene partial sequence | sequence record 136311 | SV40pA-R 5'-GAAATTTGTGATGCTATTGC-3'
TTAACAACAACAATTGCATTCATTTTATGTTTCAGGTTCAGGGGGAGGTGTGGGAGGTTTTTTAAAGCAA
GTAAAACCTCTACAAATGTGGTATGGCTGATTATGATCAGTTATCTAGATCCGGTGGATCCCGGGCCCGC
GGTACCGTCGACTGCAGAATTCTCAGGAGAGCACACACTTGCAGCTCATGCAGCCGGGGCCACTCTCATC
AGGAGGGTTCAGCTTAGATCTGAGTCCGGACTTGTACAGCTCGTCCATGCCGTCGGTGGAGTTGCGGGCC
ACGGCGATCTCGTAAACGGTCACCTTGTTGTAGTCCTTGTCGTGGTTCAGGATCTCGATGCGGTGGTCCA
CAAAGTGATAGTCGGGCAGCTTCACCGCCTTCTTGGCCCTGTAGATGGTCTTGAAGTCAACGCGGTGGTG
GCCGCCGCCCTCCAGCAGCAGCTTCATCTTGACGTCGCCCTTCAGCACGCCGTCGCGCACGTACATCCTC
TCGGTGGAGGCGTCCCAGCCGGTGGTCTCCTTCTGCATCACGGGGCCGTTGGGGGGGAAGTTCTCGCCCT
TGAGGTGTATCTCGTAGATGAAGGAGTCCTCCTCCATGGAGATGTCGGACTTCACCTTCACGATGCCCTT
GTCCTCGAAGGTCATGGTGCGCTCCCAAGAGTAGCCCTCGGGGAAGGACTGCTTGAAGTAGTTGGGGATG
TCGTCGGGGTACTTGGTGAAGGCCCTGTTGCCGTAACTGAACGCGGTGGTCAGAATGTCGTA
