[The description below was written by a language model from this plasmid's Addgene catalogue record.]
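Description:
mWasabi-Farnesyl-5 is a mammalian expression plasmid that produces a plasma membrane-targeted green fluorescent protein. It is built on an mWasabi fluorescent-protein backbone of about 4.75 kb, is maintained in E. coli as a high-copy plasmid under kanamycin selection, and carries a neomycin resistance marker so that transfected mammalian cells can be selected with G418. The record does not include a feature table, so the origin of replication and the exact arrangement of the resistance cassette are not stated. The listed 3′ sequencing primer suggests that an SV40 polyadenylation signal lies downstream of the coding region.

The payload is a CMV promoter-driven fusion in which mWasabi sits at the N terminus and is followed by a short insert encoding the final 20 amino acids of human HRAS. This C-terminal segment of H-Ras contains the CAAX motif that directs farnesylation, along with neighbouring residues that are normally lipid-modified. Together these act as a compact membrane anchor that tethers an otherwise soluble protein to the inner leaflet of the plasma membrane. Because only the tail is present, the construct lacks the GTPase domain of Ras and serves purely as a localization signal. The "5" in the name probably refers to the length of the linker between the two parts, but the record does not confirm this.

The fusion is excited at 493 nm and emits at 509 nm. It is intended as a plasma membrane marker for fluorescence imaging in transfected mammalian cells, for example to outline cell boundaries or as a reference for colocalization.
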