Addgene plasmid #56503: mWasabi-Farnesyl-5
Purpose: Localization: Plasma Membrane, Excitation: 493, Emission: 509
Depositing lab: Michael Davidson. Depositing organization: Florida State University, Tallahassee.
Backbone
  Vector backbone: mWasabi
  Backbone size w/o insert (bp): 4750
  Vector type: Mammalian Expression
  Selectable markers: Neomycin (select with G418)
Growth in bacteria
  Bacterial resistance: Kanamycin, 50 μg/mL
  Growth temperature: 37°C
  Growth strain: DH5alpha
  Copy number: High Copy
Gene/Insert
  Gene/Insert name: Farnesyl (alt name: NM_001130442.1)
  Species: H. sapiens (human)
  Mutation: encodes final 20 aa of NM_001130442.1
  Entrez Gene: HRAS (a.k.a. C-BAS/HAS, C-H-RAS, C-HA-RAS1, CTLO, H-RASIDX, HAMSV, HRAS1, RASH1, p21ras)
  Promoter: CMV
  Tag / fusion protein: mWasabi (N terminal on backbone)
  Cloning method: Unknown
  Sequencing primers: 5′ CMV-F; 3′ SV40pA-R
Terms and licenses: Academic/Nonprofit Terms; Industry Terms: Not Available to Industry
Depositor comments: . Excitation = 493; Emission = 509
How to cite: mWasabi-Farnesyl-5 was a gift from Michael Davidson (Addgene plasmid # 56503 ; http://n2t.net/addgene:56503 ; RRID:Addgene_56503)
